Addgene plasmid #117093: OsMATE
Purpose: protein expression in yeast
Depositing lab: Geoffrey Chang. Depositing organization: University of California, San Diego (UCSD).
Backbone
  Vector backbone: pPICZc
  Vector type: Yeast Expression
Growth in bacteria
  Bacterial resistance: Bleocin (Zeocin), 50 μg/mL
  Growth temperature: 37°C
  Growth strain: DH5alpha
  Copy number: High Copy
Gene/Insert
  Gene/Insert name: AtTPT (ORF-HIS) (alt name: tr|G9M7W8|G9M7W8_ORYSJ MATE efflux family protein OS=Oryza sativa subsp. japonica GN=OsFRDL4 PE=2 SV=1)
  Promoter: AOX
  Tag / fusion protein: His (C terminal on insert)
  Cloning method: Ligation Independent Cloning
  Sequencing primers: 5′ GACTGGTTCCAATTGACAAGC; 3′ GCAAATGGCATTCTGACATCC
Terms and licenses: Academic/Nonprofit Terms; Industry Terms: Not Available to Industry
Depositor comments: An A234T difference in AtTPT compared to the reference sequence is present but does not impact the function of the plasmid.
How to cite: OsMATE was a gift from Geoffrey Chang (Addgene plasmid # 117093 ; http://n2t.net/addgene:117093 ; RRID:Addgene_117093)
