[The description below was written by a language model from this plasmid's Addgene catalogue record and pLannotate feature annotations shown in this document.]
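Description:
OsMATE is a yeast expression plasmid built on the pPICZc backbone, a shuttle vector for producing recombinant protein in the methylotrophic yeast Pichia pastoris (Komagataella phaffii). It is propagated in E. coli through a high-copy ColE1/pUC-type origin. Selection in both hosts relies on one marker, the Sh ble gene conferring resistance to Zeocin/bleomycin. That gene sits behind tandem promoters, the S. cerevisiae TEF1 promoter for expression in yeast and the synthetic EM7 promoter for expression in bacteria, and is followed by the CYC1 terminator. No yeast replication origin is annotated, which fits the usual use of pPICZ vectors as integrating constructs, although the record does not describe this.

The expression cassette is driven by the methanol-inducible AOX1 promoter and closed by the AOX1 transcription terminator. The plasmid name and the alternative insert name identify the payload as a MATE efflux family protein from Oryza sativa subsp. japonica, OsFRDL4. The automated annotation is compatible with this, matching a roughly 1.6 kb coding region to the homologous Arabidopsis FRDL-type protein DTX42. The primary insert field and the depositor comment instead read "AtTPT", including a note that an A234T difference from the reference does not affect function. This label conflicts with the rest of the record and may be carried over from a related deposit, so the insert identity should be checked against the sequence. The ORF was inserted by ligation-independent cloning and carries a C-terminal His tag, which corresponds to the short 6xHis-containing fragment annotated just downstream of the coding sequence. The stated purpose is protein expression in yeast. The His tag would allow affinity purification of this membrane transporter, although the record does not specify downstream applications.
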