Features (pLannotate 1.2.2; 10 found; start..end, strand, type, name):
      1..939     +  promoter       AOX1 promoter: Pichia pastoris AOX1; inducible promoter, regulated by methanol
   1185..2741    +  CDS            DTX42: DTX42_ARATH - Also known as FRDL From Arabidopsis thaliana (Mouse-ear cress).
   2808..2825    +  CDS            capTEV™ (fragment): composite tag for in vivo biotinylation, TEV protease cleavage, and 6xHis tagging
   2836..2901    +  CDS            AOX1 (fragment): ALOX1_KOMPC - Experimental evidence at protein level: Swiss-Prot protein existence level 1. Major isoform of alcohol oxidase, which catalyzes the oxidation of methanol to formaldehyde and hydrogen peroxide, the first step in the methanol utilization pathway of methylotrophic yeasts. From Komagataella phaffii (strain ATCC 76273 / CBS 7435 / CECT 11047 / NRRL Y-11430 / Wegner 21-1) (Yeast) (Pichia pastoris).
   2905..3151    +  terminator     AOX1 terminator: Pichia pastoris AOX1; transcription terminator for AOX1
   3172..3579    +  promoter       TEF1 promoter: S. cerevisiae TEF1; promoter for EF-1α
   3586..3633    +  promoter       EM7 promoter: synthetic bacterial promoter&nbsp
   3652..4026    +  CDS            BleoR: antibiotic-binding protein; Sh ble from Streptoalloteichus hindustanus; confers resistance to bleomycin, phleomycin, and Zeocin™
   4092..4339    +  terminator     CYC1 terminator: S. cerevisiae CYC1; transcription terminator for CYC1
   4414..5002    -  rep_origin     ori: high-copy-number ColE1/pMB1/pBR322/pUC origin of replication
>Addgene plasmid #117093 | OsMATE | addgene full sequence | sequence record 224955 | Addgene NGS Result
GATCTAACATCCAAAGACGAAAGGTTGAATGAAACCTTTTTGCCATCCGACATCCACAGGTCCATTCTCA
CACATAAGTGCCAAACGCAACAGGAGGGGATACACTAGCAGCAGACCGTTGCAAACGCAGGACCTCCACT
CCTCTTCTCCTCAACACCCACTTTTGCCATCGAAAAACCAGCCCAGTTATTGGGCTTGATTGGAGCTCGC
TCATTCCAATTCCTTCTATTAGGCTACTAACACCATGACTTTATTAGCCTGTCTATCCTGGCCCCCCTGG
CGAGGTTCATGTTTGTTTATTTCCGAATGCAACAAGCTCCGCATTACACCCGAACATCACTCCAGATGAG
GGCTTTCTGAGTGTGGGGTCAAATAGTTTCATGTTCCCCAAATGGCCCAAAACTGACAGTTTAAACGCTG
TCTTGGAACCTAATATGACAAAAGCGTGATCTCATCCAAGATGAACTAAGTTTGGTTCGTTGAAATGCTA
ACGGCCAGTTGGTCAAAAAGAAACTTCCAAAAGTCGGCATACCGTTTGTCTTGTTTGGTATTGATTGACG
AATGCTCAAAAATAATCTCATTAATGCTTAGCGCAGTCTCTCTATCGCTTCTGAACCCCGGTGCACCTGT
GCCGAAACGCAAATGGGGAAACACCCGCTTTTTGGATGATTATGCATTGTCTCCACATTGTATGCTTCCA
AGATTCTGGTGGGAATACTGCTGATAGCCTAACGTTCATGATCAAAATTTAACTGTTCTAACCCCTACTT
GACAGCAATATATAAACAGAAGGAAGCTGCCCTGTCTTAAACCTTTTTTTTTATCATCATTATTAGCTTA
CTTTCATAATTGCGACTGGTTCCAATTGACAAGCTTTTGATTTTAACGACTTTTAACGACAACTTGAGAA
GATCAAAAAACAACTAATTATTCGAAACGAGGAATTCATGGCCCGTTCTTCTAGTGCACCTGAGTCTATG
GAAGCTGACCATCAATTAACTGCAACTGTCACTGCCGCCGCCTCTGGTGATATGCCCGTTACAGAACAAC
AACAACAAAAACAGTGTATGGTCGCAGTTGCCGCCCCCCCAGCCACTGAGAATGCCGATGCAGCTGGCGG
CGGCGGTGGAGATAACGGTGATCACTTGCCACCCACAGCTACCTCTTTACTTGGCGGCGCAAGGAGAACT
GGCTTACACCTTTTCGTGTTGAACGCTCGAAGTGCTCTTAGGTTGGATGAATTAGGTGCCGAGGTCCTAA
GAATTGCAGTCCCAGCATCTCTTGCTCTGACTGCAGATCCACTAGCATCTTTAATAGACACGGCATTTAT
TGGACGTATAGGTAGTGTTGAGATAGCAGCTGTAGGTGTTGCAATTGCTGTTTTTAACCAAGTAATGAAG
GTCTGCATATATCCATTAGTCTCAGTTACTACGTCATTCGTAGCCGAAGAAGACGCTATCTTGTCTAAAG
GTGCTGCTGGTGCCGACGACGATAACGATGATGGTCATGATGCTAAGGGGCATGGAGCATCTGCTGCTGC
AGTGGCAGACCCCGAGAAACAACAAGTGGTCGGTGTGGACAGTGCAGAGACCAACGGTGCTGAGGTTTCA
ACTGCCGCAGTCAGAACAACTGATGATAAGAAAGCCACAGCAGCCGGAGTGGGTGTTGGTAAGTGCAGAA
GAAGATTTGTACCATCCGTTACCTCTGCTTTAATAGTCGGAGCTTTTCTTGGATTATTACAGGCCGTTTT
TCTTGTTGCTGCTGGTAAACCTTTGTTAAGAATTATGGGCGTTAAGCCAGGAAGTCCAATGATGATTCCA
GCTTTGAGGTATTTAGTCGTGAGATCTTTAGGAGCACCAGCTGTGTTATTATCATTGGCTATGCAAGGAG
TCTTCAGAGGTTTTAAAGACACTAAGACGCCATTGTATGCTACTGTGACGGGTGATCTTGCTAACATCGC
TTTAGACCCTATTCTTATATTCACTTGCAGGTTTGGTGTCGTTGGTGCAGCTATCGCCCATGTCATTTCA
CAGTACCTGATCACACTTATTATGCTGTGTAAGTTGGTCAGAAAGGTTGATGTTATACCAAGTTCATTGA
AATCATTAAAGTTCAGAAGATTTTTGGGCTGTGGTTTTCTATTACTTGCCAGAGTTGTGGCTGTGACTTT
CTGCGTGACCTTGGCCGCTTCACTGGCAGCGCGTCATGGTGCAACAGCTATGGCTGCTTTCCAAATTTGT
GCCCAAGTGTGGTTAGCCTCATCTTTGTTGGCTGACGGTCTGGCTGTTGCAGGACAAGCTCTTCTGGCCT
CTGCTTTCGCTAAGAAGGACCACTACAAGGTGGCTGTTACAACAGCTAGAGTTTTGCAACTTGCTGTTGT
CCTAGGTGTTGGTTTGACAGCCTTCTTAGCTGCTGGTATGTGGTTTGGAGCTGGCGTTTTCACCTCAGAT
GCTGCCGTCATCTCAACAATACACAGAGGAGTGCCATTTGTCGCCGGCACCCAGACTATTAATACATTGG
CTTTCGTTTTTGACGGTGTTAATTTTGGTGCATCTGATTACGCTTTCGCTGCCTATTCTATGGTTGGTGT
TGCTGCCGTCACTATACCATGTTTGGTTTTGCTTAGTTCTCATGGAGGTTTCGTTGGTATATGGATTGCC
TTGGCAATTTATATGTCTGTGAGGGCTTTCGCTAGTACTTGGAGAATGGGTGCCGCCCGTGGTCCATGGA
AATTTTTGCGAAAGGGTACCTTGGAAGTTTTGTTCCAGGGTCCACATCATCACCACCATCACCATCATTG
AGTCGACCATCATCATCATCATCATTGAGTTTGTAGCCTTAGACATGACTGTTCCTCAGTTCAAGTTGGG
CACTTACGAGAAGACCGGTCTTGCTAGATTCTAATCAAGAGGATGTCAGAATGCCATTTGCCTGAGAGAT
GCAGGCTTCATTTTTGATACTTTTTTATTTGTAACCTATATAGTATAGGATTTTTTTTGTCATTTTGTTT
CTTCTCGTACGAGCTTGCTCCTGATCAGCCTATCTCGCAGCTGATGAATATCTTGTGGTAGGGGTTTGGG
AAAATCATTCGAGTTTGATGTTTTTCTTGGTATTTCCCACTCCTCTTCAGAGTACAGAAGATTAAGTGAG
ACCTTCGTTTGTGCGGATCCCCCACACACCATAGCTTCAAAATGTTTCTACTCCTTTTTTACTCTTCCAG
ATTTTCTCGGACTCCGCGCATCGCCGTACCACTTCAAAACACCCAAGCACAGCATACTAAATTTCCCCTC
TTTCTTCCTCTAGGGTGTCGTTAATTACCCGTACTAAAGGTTTGGAAAAGAAAAAAGAGACCGCCTCGTT
TCTTTTTCTTCGTCGAAAAAGGCAATAAAAATTTTTATCACGTTTCTTTTTCTTGAAAATTTTTTTTTTT
GATTTTTTTCTCTTTCGATGACCTCCCATTGATATTTAAGTTAATAAACGGTCTTCAATTTCTCAAGTTT
CAGTTTCATTTTTCTTGTTCTATTACAACTTTTTTTACTTCTTGCTCATTAGAAAGAAAGCATAGCAATC
TAATCTAAGGGCGGTGTTGACAATTAATCATCGGCATAGTATATCGGCATAGTATAATACGACAAGGTGA
GGAACTAAACCATGGCCAAGTTGACCAGTGCCGTTCCGGTGCTCACCGCGCGCGACGTCGCCGGAGCGGT
CGAGTTCTGGACCGACCGGCTCGGGTTCTCCCGGGACTTCGTGGAGGACGACTTCGCCGGTGTGGTCCGG
GACGACGTGACCCTGTTCATCAGCGCGGTCCAGGACCAGGTGGTGCCGGACAACACCCTGGCCTGGGTGT
GGGTGCGCGGCCTGGACGAGCTGTACGCCGAGTGGTCGGAGGTCGTGTCCACGAACTTCCGGGACGCCTC
CGGGCCGGCCATGACCGAGATCGGCGAGCAGCCGTGGGGGCGGGAGTTCGCCCTGCGCGACCCGGCCGGC
AACTGCGTGCACTTCGTGGCCGAGGAGCAGGACTGACACGTCCGACGCGGCCCGACGGGTCCGAGGCCTC
GGAGATCCGTCCCCCTTTTCCTTTGTCGATATCATGTAATTAGTTATGTCACGCTTACATTCACGCCCTC
CCCCCACATCCGCTCTAACCGAAAAGGAAGGAGTTAGACAACCTGAAGTCTAGGTCCCTATTTATTTTTT
TATAGTTATGTTAGTATTAAGAACGTTATTTATATTTCAAATTTTTCTTTTTTTTCTGTACAGACGCGTG
TACGCATGTAACATTATACTGAAAACCTTGCTTGAGAAGGTTTTGGGACGCTCGAAGGCTTTAATTTGCA
AGCTGGAGACCAACATGTGAGCAAAAGGCCAGCAAAAGGCCAGGAACCGTAAAAAGGCCGCGTTGCTGGC
GTTTTTCCATAGGCTCCGCCCCCCTGACGAGCATCACAAAAATCGACGCTCAAGTCAGAGGTGGCGAAAC
CCGACAGGACTATAAAGATACCAGGCGTTTCCCCCTGGAAGCTCCCTCGTGCGCTCTCCTGTTCCGACCC
TGCCGCTTACCGGATACCTGTCCGCCTTTCTCCCTTCGGGAAGCGTGGCGCTTTCTCATAGCTCACGCTG
TAGGTATCTCAGTTCGGTGTAGGTCGTTCGCTCCAAGCTGGGCTGTGTGCACGAACCCCCCGTTCAGCCC
GACCGCTGCGCCTTATCCGGTAACTATCGTCTTGAGTCCAACCCGGTAAGACACGACTTATCGCCACTGG
CAGCAGCCACTGGTAACAGGATTAGCAGAGCGAGGTATGTAGGCGGTGCTACAGAGTTCTTGAAGTGGTG
GCCTAACTACGGCTACACTAGAAGAACAGTATTTGGTATCTGCGCTCTGCTGAAGCCAGTTACCTTCGGA
AAAAGAGTTGGTAGCTCTTGATCCGGCAAACAAACCACCGCTGGTAGCGGTGGTTTTTTTGTTTGCAAGC
AGCAGATTACGCGCAGAAAAAAAGGATCTCAAGAAGATCCTTTGATCTTTTCTACGGGGTCTGACGCTCA
GTGGAACGAAAACTCACGTTAAGGGATTTTGGTCATGAGATCA
