>Addgene plasmid #117093 | OsMATE | depositor partial sequence | sequence record 220654 | insert
ATGGCCCGTTCTTCTAGTGCACCTGAGTCTATGGAAGCTGACCATCAATTAACTGCAACTGTCACTGCCG
CCGCCTCTGGTGATATGCCCGTTACAGAACAACAACAACAAAAACAGTGTATGGTCGCAGTTGCCGCCCC
CCCAGCCACTGAGAATGCCGATGCAGCTGGCGGCGGCGGTGGAGATAACGGTGATCACTTGCCACCCACA
GCTACCTCTTTACTTGGCGGCGCAAGGAGAACTGGCTTACACCTTTTCGTGTTGAACGCTCGAAGTGCTC
TTAGGTTGGATGAATTAGGTGCCGAGGTCCTAAGAATTGCAGTCCCAGCATCTCTTGCTCTGACTGCAGA
TCCACTAGCATCTTTAATAGACACGGCATTTATTGGACGTATAGGTAGTGTTGAGATAGCAGCTGTAGGT
GTTGCAATTGCTGTTTTTAACCAAGTAATGAAGGTCTGCATATATCCATTAGTCTCAGTTACTACGTCAT
TCGTAGCCGAAGAAGACGCTATCTTGTCTAAAGGTGCTGCTGGTGCCGACGACGATAACGATGATGGTCA
TGATGCTAAGGGGCATGGAGCATCTGCTGCTGCAGTGGCAGACCCCGAGAAACAACAAGTGGTCGGTGTG
GACAGTGCAGAGACCAACGGTGCTGAGGTTTCAACTGCCGCAGTCAGAACAACTGATGATAAGAAAGCCG
CAGCAGCCGGAGTGGGTGTTGGTAAGTGCAGAAGAAGATTTGTACCATCCGTTACCTCTGCTTTAATAGT
CGGAGCTTTTCTTGGATTATTACAGGCCGTTTTTCTTGTTGCTGCTGGTAAACCTTTGTTAAGAATTATG
GGCGTTAAGCCAGGAAGTCCAATGATGATTCCAGCTTTGAGGTATTTAGTCGTGAGATCTTTAGGAGCAC
CAGCTGTGTTATTATCATTGGCTATGCAAGGAGTCTTCAGAGGTTTTAAAGACACTAAGACGCCATTGTA
TGCTACTGTGACGGGTGATCTTGCTAACATCGCTTTAGACCCTATTCTTATATTCACTTGCAGGTTTGGT
GTCGTTGGTGCAGCTATCGCCCATGTCATTTCACAGTACCTGATCACACTTATTATGCTGTGTAAGTTGG
TCAGAAAGGTTGATGTTATACCAAGTTCATTGAAATCATTAAAGTTCAGAAGATTTTTGGGCTGTGGTTT
TCTATTACTTGCCAGAGTTGTGGCTGTGACTTTCTGCGTGACCTTGGCCGCTTCACTGGCAGCCCGTCAT
GGTGCAACAGCTATGGCTGCTTTCCAAATTTGTGCCCAAGTGTGGTTAGCCTCATCTTTGTTGGCTGACG
GTCTGGCTGTTGCAGGACAAGCTCTTCTGGCCTCTGCTTTCGCTAAGAAGGACCACTACAAGGTGGCTGT
TACAACAGCTAGAGTTTTGCAACTTGCTGTTGTCCTAGGTGTTGGTTTGACAGCCTTCTTAGCTGCTGGT
ATGTGGTTTGGAGCTGGCGTTTTCACCTCAGATGCTGCCGTCATCTCAACAATACACAGAGGAGTGCCAT
TTGTCGCCGGCACCCAGACTATTAATACATTGGCTTTCGTTTTTGACGGTGTTAATTTTGGTGCATCTGA
TTACGCTTTCGCTGCCTATTCTATGGTTGGTGTTGCTGCCGTCACTATACCATGTTTGGTTTTGCTTAGT
TCTCATGGAGGTTTCGTTGGTATATGGATTGCCTTGGCAATTTATATGTCTGTGAGGGCTTTCGCTAGTA
CTTGGAGAATGGGTGCCGCCCGTGGTCCATGGAAATTTTTGCGAAAG
